>Addgene plasmid #152621 | pGBW-m4134109 | depositor full sequence | sequence record 295633 | Full Sequence
CACCATGGGTTTTAGAAAAATGGCATTCCCATCTGGTAAAGTTGAGGGTTGTATGGTACAAGTAACTTGT
GGTACAACTACACTTAACGGTCTTTGGCTTGATGACGTAGTTTACTGTCCAAGACATGTGATCTGCACCT
CTGAAGACATGCTTAACCCTAATTATGAAGATTTACTCATTCGTAAGTCTAATCATAATTTCTTGGTACA
GGCTGGTAATGTTCAACTCAGGGTTATTGGACATTCTATGCAAAATTGTGTACTTAAGCTTAAGGTTGAT
ACAGCCAATCCTAAGACACCTAAGTATAAGTTTGTTCGCATTCAACCAGGACAGACTTTTTCAGTGTTAG
CTTGTTACAATGGTTCACCATCTGGTGTTTACCAATGTGCTATGAGGCCCAATTTCACTATTAAGGGTTC
ATTCCTTAATGGTTCATGTGGTAGTGTTGGTTTTAACATAGATTATGACTGTGTCTCTTTTTGTTACATG
CACCATATGGAATTACCAACTGGAGTTCATGCTGGCACAGACTTAGAAGGTAACTTTTATGGACCTTTTG
TTGACAGGCAAACAGCACAAGCAGCTGGTACGGACACAACTATTACAGTTAATGTTTTAGCTTGGTTGTA
CGCTGCTGTTATAAATGGAGACAGGTGGTTTCTCAATCGATTTACCACAACTCTTAATGACTTTAACCTT
GTGGCTATGAAGTACAATTATGAACCTCTAACACAAGACCATGTTGACATACTAGGACCTCTTTCTGCTC
AAACTGGAATTGCCGTTTTAGATATGTGTGCTTCATTAAAAGAATTACTGCAAAATGGTATGAATGGACG
TACCATATTGGGTAGTGCTTTATTAGAAGATGAATTTACACCTTTTGATGTTGTTAGACAATGCTCAGGT
GTTACTTTCGAAAACCTTTACTTTCAGTCGAAAGAAACCGCGGCAGCTAAGTTCGAGAGGCAGCACATGG
ACAGTTAAGGATCCGCAGGCCTCTGCTAGCTTGACTGACTGAGATACAGCGTACCTTCAGCTCACAGACA
TGATAAGATACATTGATGAGTTTGGACAAACCACAACTAGAATGCAGTGAAAAAAATGCTTTATTTGTGA
AATTTGTGATGCTATTGCTTTATTTGTAACCATTATAAGCTGCAATAAACAAGTTAACAACAACAATTGC
ATTCATTTTATGTTTCAGGTTCAGGGGGAGGTGTGGGAGGTTTTTTAAAGCAAGTAAAACCTCTACAAAT
GTGGTATTGGCCCATCTCTATCGGTATCGTAGCATAACCCCTTGGGGCCTCTAAACGGGTCTTGAGGGGT
TTTTTGTGCCCCTCGGGCCGGATTGCTATCTACCGGCATTGGCGCAGAAAAAAATGCCTGATGCGACGCT
GCGCGTCTTATACTCCCACATATGCCAGATTCAGCAACGGATACGGCTTCCCCAACTTGCCCACTTCCAT
ACGTGTCCTCCTTACCAGAAATTTATCCTTAAGGTCGTCAGCTATCCTGCAGGCGATCTCTCGATTTCGA
TCAAGACATTCCTTTAATGGTCTTTTCTGGACACCACTAGGGGTCAGAAGTAGTTCATCAAACTTTCTTC
CCTCCCTAATCTCATTGGTTACCTTGGGCTATCGAAACTTAATTAACCAGTCAAGTCAGCTACTTGGCGA
GATCGACTTGTCTGGGTTTCGACTACGCTCAGAATTGCGTCAGTCAAGTTCGATCTGGTCCTTGCTATTG
CACCCGTTCTCCGATTACGAGTTTCATTTAAATCATGTGAGCAAAAGGCCAGCAAAAGGCCAGGAACCGT
AAAAAGGCCGCGTTGCTGGCGTTTTTCCATAGGCTCCGCCCCCCTGACGAGCATCACAAAAATCGACGCT
CAAGTCAGAGGTGGCGAAACCCGACAGGACTATAAAGATACCAGGCGTTTCCCCCTGGAAGCTCCCTCGT
GCGCTCTCCTGTTCCGACCCTGCCGCTTACCGGATACCTGTCCGCCTTTCTCCCTTCGGGAAGCGTGGCG
CTTTCTCATAGCTCACGCTGTAGGTATCTCAGTTCGGTGTAGGTCGTTCGCTCCAAGCTGGGCTGTGTGC
ACGAACCCCCCGTTCAGCCCGACCGCTGCGCCTTATCCGGTAACTATCGTCTTGAGTCCAACCCGGTAAG
ACACGACTTATCGCCACTGGCAGCAGCCACTGGTAACAGGATTAGCAGAGCGAGGTATGTAGGCGGTGCT
ACAGAGTTCTTGAAGTGGTGGCCTAACTACGGCTACACTAGAAGAACAGTATTTGGTATCTGCGCTCTGC
TGAAGCCAGTTACCTTCGGAAAAAGAGTTGGTAGCTCTTGATCCGGCAAACAAACCACCGCTGGTAGCGG
TGGTTTTTTTGTTTGCAAGCAGCAGATTACGCGCAGAAAAAAAGGATCTCAAGAAGATCCTTTGATCTTT
TCTACGGGGTCTGACGCTCAGTGGAACGAAAACTCACGTTAAGGGATTTTGGTCATGAGATTATCAAAAA
GGATCTTCACCTAGATCCTTTTAAATTAAAAATGAAGTTTTAAATCAATCTAAAGTATATATGAGTAAAC
TTGGTCTGACAGTTACCAATGCTTAATCAGTGAGGCACCTATCTCAGCGATCTGTCTATTTCGTTCATCC
ATAGTTGCATTTAAATTTCCGAACTCTCCAAGGCCCTCGTCGGAAAATCTTCAAACCTTTCGTCCGATCC
ATCTTGCAGGCTACCTCTCGAACGAACTATCGCAAGTCTCTTGGCCGGCCTTGCGCCTTGGCTATTGCTT
GGCAGCGCCTATCGCCAGGTATTACTCCAATCCCGAATATCCGAGATCGGGATCACCCGAGAGAAGTTCA
ACCTACATCCTCAATCCCGATCTATCCGAGATCCGAGGAATATCGAAATCGGGGCGCGCCTGGCCTCCGC
GCCGGGTTTTGGCGCCTCCCGCGGGCGCCCCCCTCGTCACGGCGAGCGCTGCCACGTCAGACGAAGGGCG
CAGGAGCGTCCTGATCCTTCCGCCCGGACGCTCAGGACAGCGGCCCGCTGCTCATAAGACTCGGCCTTAG
AACCCCAGTATCAGCAGAAGGACATTTTAGGACGGGACTTGGGTGACTCTAGGGCACTGGTTTTCTTTCC
AGAGAGCGGAACAGGCGAGGAAAAGTAGTCCCTTCTCGGCGATTCTGCGGAGGGATCTCCGTGGGGCGGT
GAACGCCGATGATTATATAAGGACGCGCCGGGTGTGGCACAGCTAGTTCCGTCGCAGCCGGGATTTGGGT
CGCGGTTCTTGTTTGTGGATCGCTGTGATCGTCACTTGGTGAGTAGCGGGCTGCTGGGCTGGCCGGGGCT
TTCGTGGCCGCCGGGCCGCTCGGTGGGACGGAAGCGTGTGGAGAGACCGCCAAGGGCTGTAGTCTGGGTC
CGCGAGCAAGGTTGCCCTGAACTGGGGGTTGGGGGGAGCGCAGCAAAATGGCGGCTGTTCCCGAGTCTTG
AATGGAAGACGCTTGTGAGGCGGGCTGTGAGGTCGTTGAAACAAGGTGGGGGGCATGGTGGGCGGCAAGA
ACCCAAGGTCTTGAGCCCTTCGCTAATGCGGGAAAGCTCTTATTCGGGTGAGATGGGCTGGGCACCATCT
GGGGACCCTGACGTGAAGTTTGTCACTGACTGGAGAACTCGGTTTGTCGTCTGTTGCGGGGGCGGCAGTT
ATGGCGGTGCCGTTGGGCAGTGCACCCGTACCTTTGGGAGCGCGCGCCCTCGTCGTGTCGTGACGTCACC
CGTTCTGTTGGCTTATAATGCAGGGTGGGGCCACCTGCCGGTAGGTGTGCGGTAGGCTTTTCTCCGTCGC
AGGACGCAGGGTTCGGGCCTAGGGTAGGCTCTCCTGAATCGACAGGCGCCGGACCTCTGGTGAGGGGAGG
GATAAGTGAGGCGTCAGTTTCTTTGGTCGGTTTTATGTACCTATCTTCTTAAGTAGCTGAAGCTCCGGTT
TTGAACTATGCGCTCGGGGTTGGCGAGTGTGTTTTGTGAAGTTTTTTAGGCACCTTTTGAAATGTAATCA
TTTGGGTCAATATGTAATTTTCAGTGTTAGACTTGTAAATTGTCCGCTAAATTCTGGCCGTTTTTGGCTT
TTTTGTTAGACAACATGGGTAAAAAGCCTGAACTCACCGCGACGTCTGTCGAGAAGTTTCTGATCGAAAA
GTTCGACAGCGTCTCCGACCTGATGCAGCTCTCGGAGGGCGAAGAATCTCGTGCTTTCAGCTTCGATGTA
GGAGGGCGTGGATATGTCCTGCGGGTAAATAGCTGCGCCGATGGTTTCTACAAAGATCGTTATGTTTATC
GGCACTTTGCATCCGCCGCGCTCCCGATTCCGGAAGTGCTTGACATTGGGGAGTTCAGCGAGAGCCTGAC
CTATTGCATCTCCCGCCGTGCACAGGGTGTCACGTTGCAAGACCTGCCTGAAACCGAACTGCCCGCTGTT
CTGCAGCCGGTCGCGGAGGCAATGGATGCCATCGCTGCCGCCGATCTTAGCCAGACGAGCGGGTTCGGCC
CATTCGGACCGCAAGGAATCGGTCAATACACTACATGGCGTGATTTCATATGCGCGATTGCTGATCCCCA
TGTGTATCACTGGCAAACTGTGATGGACGACACCGTCAGTGCGTCCGTCGCGCAGGCTCTCGATGAGCTG
ATGCTTTGGGCCGAGGACTGCCCCGAAGTCCGGCACCTCGTGCACGCGGATTTCGGCTCCAACAATGTCC
TGACGGACAATGGCCGCATAACAGCGGTCATTGACTGGAGCGAGGCGATGTTCGGGGATTCCCAATACGA
GGTCGCCAACATCTTCTTCTGGAGGCCGTGGTTGGCTTGTATGGAGCAGCAGACGCGCTACTTCGAGCGG
AGGCATCCGGAGCTTGCAGGATCGCCCCGGCTCCGGGCGTATATGCTCCGCATTGGTCTTGACCAACTCT
ATCAGAGCTTGGTTGACGGCAATTTCGATGATGCAGCTTGGGCGCAGGGTCGATGCGACGCAATCGTCCG
ATCCGGAGCCGGGACTGTCGGGCGTACACAAATCGCCCGCAGAAGCGCCGCCGTCTGGACCGATGGCTGT
GTAGAAGTACTCGCCGATAGTGGAAACCGACGCCCCAGCACTCGTCCGAGGGCAAAGGAATAAGCTAGTA
TGTAAGCCTAGTCTTAGATAATAAAATCGCTATCCATCGAAGATGGATGTGTGTTGGTTTTTTGTGTGTG
TAACGCTAGGCGCGCCTGGTGTACCGAGAACGATCCTCTCAGTGCGAGTCTCGACGATCCATATCGTTGC
TTGGCAGTCAGCCAGTCGGAATCCAGCTTGGGACCCAGGAAGTCCAATCGTCAGATATTGTACTCAAGCC
TGGTCACGGCAGCGTACCGATCTGTTTAAACCTAGATATTGATAGTCTGATCGGTCAACGTATAATCGAG
TCCTAGCTTTTGCAAACATCTATCAAGAGACAGGATCAGCAGGAGGCTTTCGCATGAGTATTCAACATTT
CCGTGTCGCCCTTATTCCCTTTTTTGCGGCATTTTGCCTTCCTGTTTTTGCTCACCCAGAAACGCTGGTG
AAAGTAAAAGATGCTGAAGATCAGTTGGGTGCGCGAGTGGGTTACATCGAACTGGATCTCAACAGCGGTA
AGATCCTTGAGAGTTTTCGCCCCGAAGAACGCTTTCCAATGATGAGCACTTTTAAAGTTCTGCTATGTGG
CGCGGTATTATCCCGTATTGACGCCGGGCAAGAGCAACTCGGTCGCCGCATACACTATTCTCAGAATGAC
TTGGTTGAGTATTCACCAGTCACAGAAAAGCATCTTACGGATGGCATGACAGTAAGAGAATTATGCAGTG
CTGCCATAACCATGAGTGATAACACTGCGGCCAACTTACTTCTGACAACGATTGGAGGACCGAAGGAGCT
AACCGCTTTTTTGCACAACATGGGGGATCATGTAACTCGCCTTGATCGTTGGGAACCGGAGCTGAATGAA
GCCATACCAAACGACGAGCGTGACACCACGATGCCTGTAGCAATGGCAACAACCTTGCGTAAACTATTAA
CTGGCGAACTACTTACTCTAGCTTCCCGGCAACAGTTGATAGACTGGATGGAGGCGGATAAAGTTGCAGG
ACCACTTCTGCGCTCGGCCCTTCCGGCTGGCTGGTTTATTGCTGATAAATCTGGAGCCGGTGAGCGTGGG
TCTCGCGGTATCATTGCAGCACTGGGGCCAGATGGTAAGCCCTCCCGTATCGTAGTTATCTACACGACGG
GGAGTCAGGCAACTATGGATGAACGAAATAGACAGATCGCTGAGATAGGTGCCTCACTGATTAAGCATTG
GTAACCGATTCTAGGTGCATTGGCGCAGAAAAAAATGCCTGATGCGACGCTGCGCGTCTTATACTCCCAC
ATATGCCAGATTCAGCAACGGATACGGCTTCCCCAACTTGCCCACTTCCATACGTGTCCTCCTTACCAGA
AATTTATCCTTAAGATCGTTTAAACTCGACTCTGGCTCTATCGAATCTCCGTCGTTTCGAGCTTACGCGA
ACAGCCGTGGCGCTCATTTGCTCGTCGGGCATCGAATCTCGTCAGCTATCGTCAGCTTACCTTTTTGGCA
GCGATCGCGGCTCCCGACATCTTGGACCATTAGCTCCACAGGTATCTTCTTCCCTCTAGTGGTCATAACA
GCAGCTTCAGCTACCTCTCAATTCAAAAAACCCCTCAAGACCCGTTTAGAGGCCCCAAGGGGTTATGCTA
TCAATCGTTGCGTTACACACACAAAAAACCAACACACATCCATCTTCGATGGATAGCGATTTTATTATCT
AACTGCTGATCGAGTGTAGCCAGATCTAGTAATCAATTACGGGGTCATTAGTTCATAGCCCATATATGGA
GTTCCGCGTTACATAACTTACGGTAAATGGCCCGCCTGGCTGACCGCCCAACGACCCCCGCCCATTGACG
TCAATAATGACGTATGTTCCCATAGTAACGCCAATAGGGACTTTCCATTGACGTCAATGGGTGGAGTATT
TACGGTAAACTGCCCACTTGGCAGTACATCAAGTGTATCATATGCCAAGTACGCCCCCTATTGACGTCAA
TGACGGTAAATGGCCCGCCTGGCATTATGCCCAGTACATGACCTTATGGGACTTTCCTACTTGGCAGTAC
ATCTACGTATTAGTCATCGCTATTACCATGCTGATGCGGTTTTGGCAGTACATCAATGGGCGTGGATAGC
GGTTTGACTCACGGGGATTTCCAAGTCTCCACCCCATTGACGTCAATGGGAGTTTGTTTTGGCACCAAAA
TCAACGGGACTTTCCAAAATGTCGTAACAACTCCGCCCCATTGACGCAAATGGGCGGTAGGCGTGTACGG
TGGGAGGTCTATATAAGCAGAGCTGGTTTAGTGAACCGTCAGATCAGATCTTTGTCGATCCTACCATCCA
CTCGACACACCCGCCAGCGGCCGC
Features (pLannotate 1.2.2; 19 found; start..end, strand, type, name):
      8..922     +  CDS            R1A_SARS2 (fragment): Experimental evidence at protein level: Swiss-Prot protein existence level 1. [Non-structural protein 10]: Plays a pivotal role in viral transcription by stimulating both nsp14 3'-5' exoribonuclease and nsp16 2'-O-methyltransferase activities. Therefore plays an essential role in viral mRNAs cap methylation. From Severe acute respiratory syndrome coronavirus 2 (2019-nCoV) (SARS-CoV-2).
   1054..1175    -  polyA_signal   SV40 poly(A) signal: SV40 polyadenylation signal
   1198..1267    -  CDS            large T antigen (fragment): large T antigen from SV40 (simian virus 40)
   1290..1336    +  terminator     T7 terminator: transcription terminator for bacteriophage T7 RNA polymerase
   1366..1502    +  terminator     rrnG terminator: transcription terminator from the E. coli ribosomal RNA rrnG operon (Albrechtsen et al., 1991)
   1547..1618    +  misc_feature   3' β-globin insulator: insulator downstream of the human β-globin locus (Farrell et al., 2002)
   1844..2432    -  rep_origin     ori: high-copy-number ColE1/pMB1/pBR322/pUC origin of replication
   2604..2668    -  CDS            bla(M) (fragment): β-lactamase lacking the signal sequence; bla(M); allows cytosolic expression of β-lactamase
   2932..4141    +  promoter       UbC promoter: human ubiquitin C promoter
   4151..5172    +  CDS            HygR (fragment): hygromycin B phosphotransferase confers resistance to hygromycin
   5200..5248    +  polyA_signal   poly(A) signal: synthetic polyadenylation signal
   5514..6374    +  CDS            AmpR: β-lactamase; bla; confers resistance to ampicillin, carbenicillin, and related antibiotics
   6387..6523    +  terminator     rrnG terminator: transcription terminator from the E. coli ribosomal RNA rrnG operon (Albrechtsen et al., 1991)
   6668..6739    +  misc_feature   5' β-globin insulator: insulator upstream of the human β-globin locus (Farrell et al., 2002)
   6744..6790    -  terminator     T7 terminator: transcription terminator for bacteriophage T7 RNA polymerase
   6808..6856    -  polyA_signal   poly(A) signal: synthetic polyadenylation signal
   6937..7240    +  enhancer       CMV enhancer: human cytomegalovirus immediate early enhancer
   7313..7330    -  promoter       CMV promoter (fragment): human cytomegalovirus (CMV) immediate early promoter
   7393..7444    +  promoter       CMVd2 promoter: truncated human cytomegalovirus (CMV) immediate early promoter that yields moderately reduced expression relative to the full-length promoter
