[The description below was written by a language model from this plasmid's Addgene catalogue record and pLannotate feature annotations shown in this document.]
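Description:
pGBW-m4134109 is a mammalian expression plasmid carrying the SARS-CoV-2 3C-like proteinase (nsp5, the main protease cleaved out of the ORF1ab polyprotein) in the pTwist_CMV_Hygro_6 backbone. It is propagated in E. coli from a high-copy ColE1/pUC-type origin under ampicillin selection (AmpR, β-lactamase). A separate cassette, in which the human ubiquitin C promoter drives hygromycin B phosphotransferase followed by a synthetic poly(A) signal, allows hygromycin selection of transfected mammalian cells.

The wild-type insert of about 0.9 kb lies downstream of the CMV immediate-early enhancer and promoter; the annotation software resolves the promoter only as short or truncated CMV matches. An SV40 polyadenylation signal is annotated downstream of the coding region, although on the opposite strand. The automated annotation matches the coding region to a fragment of the SARS-CoV-2 replicase polyprotein 1a. Its attached descriptive text concerns nsp10, but that is generic text for the polyprotein entry and not a description of this insert, which the catalogue record identifies as nsp5. According to the record, the backbone supplies a C-terminal TEV-cleavable S-tag, which would permit detection or affinity capture of the protease and subsequent removal of the tag; these tag elements are not separately annotated in the feature table. The expression unit and the bacterial and selection modules are flanked by insulating elements: 5' and 3' β-globin insulators, T7 and rrnG transcription terminators, and an additional synthetic poly(A) signal upstream of the CMV enhancer. These help limit transcriptional read-through between cassettes.

The construct is intended for transient or hygromycin-selected expression of tagged nsp5 in mammalian cells. The record does not describe any more specific application.
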