Addgene plasmid #152621: pGBW-m4134109
Purpose: Mammalian expression plasmid for SARS-CoV-2 3C-like proteinase
Depositing lab: Ginkgo Bioworks & Benjie Chen. Depositing organization: Ginkgo Bioworks.
Backbone
  Vector backbone: pTwist_CMV_Hygro_6
  Backbone size w/o insert (bp): 6525
  Vector type: Mammalian Expression
  Selectable markers: Hygromycin
Growth in bacteria
  Bacterial resistance: Ampicillin, 100 μg/mL
  Growth temperature: 37°C
  Growth strain: DH5alpha
  Copy number: High Copy
Gene/Insert
  Gene/Insert name: SARS-CoV-2 3C-like proteinase (alt name: nsp5)
  Species: Severe acute respiratory syndrome coronavirus 2
  Insert size (bp): 911
  Mutation: wt
  Entrez Gene: ORF1ab (a.k.a. GU280_gp01)
  Promoter: CMV
  Tag / fusion protein: Cleavable TEV;S-tag (C terminal on backbone)
  Cloning method: Unknown
Resource information
  A portion of this plasmid was derived from a plasmid made by: GinkgoBioworks
Depositor comments: NCBI reference sequence: YP_009725301.1
How to cite: pGBW-m4134109 was a gift from Ginkgo Bioworks & Benjie Chen (Addgene plasmid # 152621 ; http://n2t.net/addgene:152621 ; RRID:Addgene_152621)
